Addgene plasmid #87858: pEGFPN1-N-gamma-tubulin (1-333)
Purpose: Fluorescent fragment of gamma-tubulin that lacks gamma-tubulin DNA binding domain and NLS
Depositing lab: Maria Alvarado-Kristensson. Publication: Nuclear localization of gamma-tubulin affects E2F transcriptional activity and S-phase progression. Hoog G, Zarrizi R, von Stedingk K, Jonsson K, Alvarado-Kristensson M. FASEB J. 2011 Nov;25(11):3815-27. doi: 10.1096/fj.11-187484. Epub 2011 Jul 25. PubMed 21788450.
Backbone
  Vector backbone: pEGFP-N1
  Vector type: Mammalian Expression
  Selectable markers: Neomycin (select with G418)
Growth in bacteria
  Bacterial resistance: Kanamycin, 50 μg/mL
  Growth temperature: 37°C
  Growth strain: DH5alpha
  Copy number: Unknown
Gene/Insert
  Gene/Insert name: gamma-tubulin 1 (alt name: TUBG1)
  Species: H. sapiens (human)
  Insert size (bp): 999
  Mutation: Fragment from aa 1 to 333
  GenBank ID: NM_001070.4
  Entrez Gene: TUBG1 (a.k.a. CDCBM4, GCP-1, TUBG, TUBGCP1)
  Tag / fusion protein: GFP (C terminal on insert)
Resource information
  A portion of this plasmid was derived from a plasmid made by: The TUBG1 was originally cloned by Dr. Jiri Bartek, I subclonned the N-terminal region into the pEGFN1 vector.
Terms and licenses: Academic/Nonprofit Terms; Industry Terms: Not Available to Industry
How to cite: pEGFPN1-N-gamma-tubulin (1-333) was a gift from Maria Alvarado-Kristensson (Addgene plasmid # 87858 ; http://n2t.net/addgene:87858 ; RRID:Addgene_87858)
