[The description below was written by a language model from this plasmid's Addgene catalogue record and pLannotate feature annotations shown in this document.]
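Description:
pEGFPN1-N-gamma-tubulin (1-333) is a mammalian expression plasmid of about 5.7 kb built on the pEGFP-N1 backbone. It encodes an N-terminal fragment of human gamma-tubulin 1 (TUBG1) fused to EGFP. The 999 bp insert covers amino acids 1 to 333 and sits directly downstream of the human cytomegalovirus immediate-early enhancer and promoter. It is followed by the remnant of the multiple cloning site and then the EGFP coding sequence, so the fluorescent protein is attached to the C terminus of the tubulin fragment. An SV40 polyadenylation signal terminates the transcript. The record notes that the TUBG1 sequence came from an earlier clone, from which the N-terminal region was subcloned into this vector.

In E. coli the plasmid replicates from a high-copy ColE1/pUC-type origin, and an f1 phage origin is also present. Selection relies on a single Tn5 aminoglycoside phosphotransferase gene (NeoR/KanR) placed behind tandem bacterial (bla-type) and SV40 early promoters and ending in an HSV TK polyadenylation signal. This arrangement gives kanamycin resistance in bacteria and G418 resistance in transfected mammalian cells. The short fragment annotations for RSF ori, SV40 large T antigen, ble and bGH poly(A) are partial matches within backbone sequence and are probably not functional elements.

According to the record, the truncation removes the DNA-binding domain and nuclear localization signal of gamma-tubulin. The construct therefore provides a fluorescently trackable fragment for comparing localization and function with forms that retain these regions. The associated work concerns how nuclear gamma-tubulin affects E2F transcriptional activity and S-phase progression.
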