Features (pLannotate 1.2.2; 16 found; start..end, strand, type, name):
     13..72      +  rep_origin     RSF ori (fragment): Plasmids containing the RSF 1030 origin of replication can be propagated in E. coli cells that contain additional plasmids with compatible origins.
    140..443     +  enhancer       CMV enhancer: human cytomegalovirus immediate early enhancer
    444..647     +  promoter       CMV promoter: human cytomegalovirus (CMV) immediate early promoter
    677..1675    +  CDS            TUBG1 (fragment): TBG1_HUMAN - Also known as TUBG. Experimental evidence at protein level: Swiss-Prot protein existence level 1. Tubulin is the major constituent of microtubules. The gamma chain is found at microtubule organizing centers (MTOC) such as the spindle poles or the centrosome. Pericentriolar matrix component that regulates alpha/beta chain minus-end nucleation, centrosome duplication and spindle formation. From Homo sapiens (Human).
   1674..1719    +  misc_feature   MCS (fragment): multiple cloning site
   1733..2452    +  CDS            EGFP: the original enhanced GFP (Yang et al., 1996) mammalian codon-optimized
   2469..2552    +  CDS            large T antigen (fragment): large T antigen from SV40 (simian virus 40)
   2575..2696    +  polyA_signal   SV40 poly(A) signal: SV40 polyadenylation signal
   2730..3158    -  rep_origin     f1 ori (sequence partly withheld): f1 bacteriophage origin of replication; arrow indicates direction of (+) strand synthesis
   3185..3289    +  promoter       AmpR promoter: bla
   3291..3648    +  promoter       SV40 promoter: SV40 enhancer and early promoter
   3683..4477    +  CDS            NeoR/KanR: aminoglycoside phosphotransferase from Tn5; aph(3')-II (or nptII); confers resistance to neomycin, kanamycin, and G418 (Geneticin®)
   4498..4650    +  CDS            ble (fragment): BLE_KLEPN - Experimental evidence at protein level: Swiss-Prot protein existence level 1. Binding protein with a strong affinity to the bleomycin family of antibiotics. Binds to CL990; an antimitotic-antibiotic compound. From Klebsiella pneumoniae.
   4709..4756    +  polyA_signal   HSV TK poly(A) signal: herpes simplex virus thymidine kinase polyadenylation signal (Cole and Stacy, 1985)
   4847..4863    -  polyA_signal   bGH poly(A) signal (fragment): bovine growth hormone polyadenylation signal
   5085..5673    +  rep_origin     ori: high-copy-number ColE1/pMB1/pBR322/pUC origin of replication
>Addgene plasmid #87858 | pEGFPN1-N-gamma-tubulin (1-333) | addgene full sequence | sequence record 178340 | Addgene NGS Result
CTTTTGCTGGCCTTTTGCTCACATGTTCTTTCCTGCGTTATCCCCTGATTCTGTGGATAACCGTATTACC
GCCATGCATTAGTTATTAATAGTAATCAATTACGGGGTCATTAGTTCATAGCCCATATATGGAGTTCCGC
GTTACATAACTTACGGTAAATGGCCCGCCTGGCTGACCGCCCAACGACCCCCGCCCATTGACGTCAATAA
TGACGTATGTTCCCATAGTAACGCCAATAGGGACTTTCCATTGACGTCAATGGGTGGAGTATTTACGGTA
AACTGCCCACTTGGCAGTACATCAAGTGTATCATATGCCAAGTACGCCCCCTATTGACGTCAATGACGGT
AAATGGCCCGCCTGGCATTATGCCCAGTACATGACCTTATGGGACTTTCCTACTTGGCAGTACATCTACG
TATTAGTCATCGCTATTACCATGGTGATGCGGTTTTGGCAGTACATCAATGGGCGTGGATAGCGGTTTGA
CTCACGGGGATTTCCAAGTCTCCACCCCATTGACGTCAATGGGAGTTTGTTTTGGCACCAAAATCAACGG
GACTTTCCAAAATGTCGTAACAACTCCGCCCCATTGACGCAAATGGGCGGTAGGCGTGTACGGTGGGAGG
TCTATATAAGCAGAGCTGGTTTAGTGAACCGTCAGATCCGCTAGCGATGCCGAGGGAAATCATCACCCTA
CAGTTGGGCCAGTGCGGCAATCAGATTGGGTTCGAGTTCTGGAAACAGCTGTGCGCCGAGCATGGTATCA
GCCCCGAGGGCATCGTGGAGGAGTTCGCCACCGAGGGCACTGACCACAAGGACGTCTTTTTCTACCAGGC
AGACGATGAGCACTACATCCCCCGGGCCGTGCTGCTGGACTTGGAACCCCGGGTGATCCACTCCATCCTC
AACTCCCCCTATGCCAAGCTCTACAACCCAGAGAACATCTACCTGTCGGAACATGGAGGAGGAGCTGGCA
ACAACTGGGCCAGCGGATTCTCCCAGGGAGAAAAGATCCATGAGGACATTTTTGACATCATAGACCGGGA
GGCAGATGGTAGTGACAGTCTAGAGGGCTTTGTGCTGTGTCACTCCATTGCTGGGGGGACAGGCTCTGGA
CTGGGTTCCTACCTCTTAGAACGGCTGAATGACAGGTATCCTAAGAAGCTGGTGCAGACATACTCAGTGT
TTCCCAACCAGGACGAGATGAGCGATGTGGTGGTCCAGCCTTACAATTCACTCCTCACACTCAAGAGGCT
GACGCAGAATGCAGACTGTGTGGTGGTGCTGGACAACACAGCCCTGAACCGGATTGCCACAGACCGCCTG
CACATCCAGAACCCATCCTTCTCCCAGATCAACCAGCTGGTGTCTACCATCATGTCAGCCAGCACCACCA
CCCTGCGCTACCCTGGCTACATGAACAATGACCTCATCGGCCTCATCGCCTCGCTCATTCCCACCCCACG
GCTCCACTTCCTCATGACCGGCTACACCCCTCTCACTACGGACCAGTCAGTGGCCAGCGTGAGGAAGACC
ACGGTCCTGGATGTCATGAGGCGGCTGCTGCAGCCCAAGAACGTGATGGTGTCCACAGGCCGAGACCGCC
AGACCAACCACTGCTACATCGCCATCCTCAACATCATCCAGGGAGAGGTGGACCCCACCCAGGTCAAGCT
TCGAATTCTGCAGTCGACGGTACCGCGGGCCCGGGATCCACCGGTCGCCACCATGGTGAGCAAGGGCGAG
GAGCTGTTCACCGGGGTGGTGCCCATCCTGGTCGAGCTGGACGGCGACGTAAACGGCCACAAGTTCAGCG
TGTCCGGCGAGGGCGAGGGCGATGCCACCTACGGCAAGCTGACCCTGAAGTTCATCTGCACCACCGGCAA
GCTGCCCGTGCCCTGGCCCACCCTCGTGACCACCCTGACCTACGGCGTGCAGTGCTTCAGCCGCTACCCC
GACCACATGAAGCAGCACGACTTCTTCAAGTCCGCCATGCCCGAAGGCTACGTCCAGGAGCGCACCATCT
TCTTCAAGGACGACGGCAACTACAAGACCCGCGCCGAGGTGAAGTTCGAGGGCGACACCCTGGTGAACCG
CATCGAGCTGAAGGGCATCGACTTCAAGGAGGACGGCAACATCCTGGGGCACAAGCTGGAGTACAACTAC
AACAGCCACAACGTCTATATCATGGCCGACAAGCAGAAGAACGGCATCAAGGTGAACTTCAAGATCCGCC
ACAACATCGAGGACGGCAGCGTGCAGCTCGCCGACCACTACCAGCAGAACACCCCCATCGGCGACGGCCC
CGTGCTGCTGCCCGACAACCACTACCTGAGCACCCAGTCCGCCCTGAGCAAAGACCCCAACGAGAAGCGC
GATCACATGGTCCTGCTGGAGTTCGTGACCGCCGCCGGGATCACTCTCGGCATGGACGAGCTGTACAAGT
AAAGCGGCCGCGACTCTAGATCATAATCAGCCATACCACATTTGTAGAGGTTTTACTTGCTTTAAAAAAC
CTCCCACACCTCCCCCTGAACCTGAAACATAAAATGAATGCAATTGTTGTTGTTAACTTGTTTATTGCAG
CTTATAATGGTTACAAATAAAGCAATAGCATCACAAATTTCACAAATAAAGCATTTTTTTCACTGCATTC
TAGTTGTGGTTTGTCCAAACTCATCAATGTATCTTAAGGCGTAAATTGTAAGCGTTAATATTTTGTTAAA
ATTCGCGTTAAATTTTTGTTAAATCAGCTCATTTTTTAACCAATAGGCCGAAATCGGCAAAATCCCTTAT
AAATCAAAAGAATAGACCGAGATAGGGT
[37 nt withheld, positions 2829-2865]
AAAGAACGTGGACTCCAACGTCAAAGG
[49 nt withheld, positions 2893-2941]
T
[91 nt withheld, positions 2943-3033]
G
[124 nt withheld, positions 3035-3158]
CAGGTGGCACTTTTCGGGGAAATGTGCGCGGAACCCCTATTTGTTTATTTTTCTAAATACATTCAAATAT
GTATCCGCTCATGAGACAATAACCCTGATAAATGCTTCAATAATATTGAAAAAGGAAGAGTCCTGAGGCG
GAAAGAACCAGCTGTGGAATGTGTGTCAGTTAGGGTGTGGAAAGTCCCCAGGCTCCCCAGCAGGCAGAAG
TATGCAAAGCATGCATCTCAATTAGTCAGCAACCAGGTGTGGAAAGTCCCCAGGCTCCCCAGCAGGCAGA
AGTATGCAAAGCATGCATCTCAATTAGTCAGCAACCATAGTCCCGCCCCTAACTCCGCCCATCCCGCCCC
TAACTCCGCCCAGTTCCGCCCATTCTCCGCCCCATGGCTGACTAATTTTTTTTATTTATGCAGAGGCCGA
GGCCGCCTCGGCCTCTGAGCTATTCCAGAAGTAGTGAGGAGGCTTTTTTGGAGGCCTAGGCTTTTGCAAA
GATCGATCAAGAGACAGGATGAGGATCGTTTCGCATGATTGAACAAGATGGATTGCACGCAGGTTCTCCG
GCCGCTTGGGTGGAGAGGCTATTCGGCTATGACTGGGCACAACAGACAATCGGCTGCTCTGATGCCGCCG
TGTTCCGGCTGTCAGCGCAGGGGCGCCCGGTTCTTTTTGTCAAGACCGACCTGTCCGGTGCCCTGAATGA
ACTGCAAGACGAGGCAGCGCGGCTATCGTGGCTGGCCACGACGGGCGTTCCTTGCGCAGCTGTGCTCGAC
GTTGTCACTGAAGCGGGAAGGGACTGGCTGCTATTGGGCGAAGTGCCGGGGCAGGATCTCCTGTCATCTC
ACCTTGCTCCTGCCGAGAAAGTATCCATCATGGCTGATGCAATGCGGCGGCTGCATACGCTTGATCCGGC
TACCTGCCCATTCGACCACCAAGCGAAACATCGCATCGAGCGAGCACGTACTCGGATGGAAGCCGGTCTT
GTCGATCAGGATGATCTGGACGAAGAGCATCAGGGGCTCGCGCCAGCCGAACTGTTCGCCAGGCTCAAGG
CGAGCATGCCCGACGGCGAGGATCTCGTCGTGACCCATGGCGATGCCTGCTTGCCGAATATCATGGTGGA
AAATGGCCGCTTTTCTGGATTCATCGACTGTGGCCGGCTGGGTGTGGCGGACCGCTATCAGGACATAGCG
TTGGCTACCCGTGATATTGCTGAAGAGCTTGGCGGCGAATGGGCTGACCGCTTCCTCGTGCTTTACGGTA
TCGCCGCTCCCGATTCGCAGCGCATCGCCTTCTATCGCCTTCTTGACGAGTTCTTCTGAGCGGGACTCTG
GGGTTCGAAATGACCGACCAAGCGACGCCCAACCTGCCATCACGAGATTTCGATTCCACCGCCGCCTTCT
ATGAAAGGTTGGGCTTCGGAATCGTTTTCCGGGACGCCGGCTGGATGATCCTCCAGCGCGGGGATCTCAT
GCTGGAGTTCTTCGCCCACCCTAGGGGGAGGCTAACTGAAACACGGAAGGAGACAATACCGGAAGGAACC
CGCGCTATGACGGCAATAAAAAGACAGAATAAAACGCACGGTGTTGGGTCGTTTGTTCATAAACGCGGGG
TTCGGTCCCAGGGCTGGCACTCTGTCGATACCCCACCGAGACCCCATTGGGGCCAATACGCCCGCGTTTC
TTCCTTTTCCCCACCCCACCCCCCAAGTTCGGGTGAAGGCCCAGGGCTCGCAGCCAACGTCGGGGCGGCA
GGCCCTGCCATAGCCTCAGGTTACTCATATATACTTTAGATTGATTTAAAACTTCATTTTTAATTTAAAA
GGATCTAGGTGAAGATCCTTTTTGATAATCTCATGACCAAAATCCCTTAACGTGAGTTTTCGTTCCACTG
AGCGTCAGACCCCGTAGAAAAGATCAAAGGATCTTCTTGAGATCCTTTTTTTCTGCGCGTAATCTGCTGC
TTGCAAACAAAAAAACCACCGCTACCAGCGGTGGTTTGTTTGCCGGATCAAGAGCTACCAACTCTTTTTC
CGAAGGTAACTGGCTTCAGCAGAGCGCAGATACCAAATACTGTTCTTCTAGTGTAGCCGTAGTTAGGCCA
CCACTTCAAGAACTCTGTAGCACCGCCTACATACCTCGCTCTGCTAATCCTGTTACCAGTGGCTGCTGCC
AGTGGCGATAAGTCGTGTCTTACCGGGTTGGACTCAAGACGATAGTTACCGGATAAGGCGCAGCGGTCGG
GCTGAACGGGGGGTTCGTGCACACAGCCCAGCTTGGAGCGAACGACCTACACCGAACTGAGATACCTACA
GCGTGAGCTATGAGAAAGCGCCACGCTTCCCGAAGGGAGAAAGGCGGACAGGTATCCGGTAAGCGGCAGG
GTCGGAACAGGAGAGCGCACGAGGGAGCTTCCAGGGGGAAACGCCTGGTATCTTTATAGTCCTGTCGGGT
TTCGCCACCTCTGACTTGAGCGTCGATTTTTGTGATGCTCGTCAGGGGGGCGGAGCCTATGGAAAAACGC
CAGCAACGCGGCCTTTTTACGGTTCCTGGC
