>Addgene plasmid #87858 | pEGFPN1-N-gamma-tubulin (1-333) | depositor partial sequence | sequence record 171542 | Insert gamma-tubulin from a.a. 1 till a.a. 333, NheI- HindIII
AGATCCGCTAGCGATGCCGAGGGAAATCATCACCCTACAGTTGGGCCAGTGCGGCAATCAGATTGGGTTC
GAGTTCTGGAAACAGCTGTGCGCCGAGCATGGTATCAGCCCCGAGGGCATCGTGGAGGAGTTCGCCACCG
AGGGCACTGACCACAAGGACGTCTTTTTCTACCAGGCAGACGATGAGCACTACATCCCCCGGGCCGTGCT
GCTGGACTTGGAACCCCGGGTGATCCACTCCATCCTCAACTCCCCCTATGCCAAGCTCTACAACCCAGAG
AACATCTACCTGTCGGAACATGGAGGAGGAGCTGGCAACAACTGGGCCAGCGGATTCTCCCAGGGAGAAA
AGATCCATGAGGACATTTTTGACATCATAGACCGGGAGGCAGATGGTAGTGACAGTCTAGAGGGCTTTGT
GCTGTGTCACTCCATTGCTGGGGGGACAGGCTCTGGACTGGGTTCCTACCTCTTAGAACGGCTGAATGAC
AGGTATCCTAAGAAGCTGGTGCAGACATACTCAGTGTTTCCCAACCAGGACGAGATGAGCGATGTGGTGG
TCCAGCCTTACAATTCACTCCTCACACTCAAGAGGCTGACGCAGAATGCAGACTGTGTGGTGGTGCTGGA
CAACACAGCCCTGAACCGGATTGCCACAGACCGCCTGCACATCCAGAACCCATCCTTCTCCCAGATCAAC
CAGCTGGTGTCTACCATCATGTCAGCCAGCACCACCACCCTGCGCTACCCTGGCTACATGAACAATGACC
TCATCGGCCTCATCGCCTCGCTCATTCCCACCCCACGGCTCCACTTCCTCATGACCGGCTACACCCCTCT
CACTACGGACCAGTCAGTGGCCAGCGTGAGGAAGACCACGGTCCTGGATGTCATGAGGCGGCTGCTGCAG
CCCAAGAACGTGATGGTGTCCACAGGCCGAGACCGCCAGACCAACCACTGCTACATCGCCATCCTCAACA
TCATCCAGGGAGAGGTGGACCCCACCCAGGTCAAGCTTCGAATTCTGCAG
